>Addgene plasmid #69359 | p2,0_3E5E_eGFP | depositor full sequence | sequence record 124723 | p2,0_3E5E_eGFP sequence 5016 bps
CGGACACACAAAAAGAAAGAAGAATTTTTAGGATCTTTTGTGTGCGAATAACTATGAGGAAGATTAATAA
TTTTCCTCTCATTGAAATTTATATCGGAATTTAAATTGAAATTGTTACTGTAATCACACCTGGTTTGTTT
CAGAGCCACATCACAAAGATAGAGAACAACCTAGGTCTCCGAAGGGAGCAAGGGCATCAGTGTGCTCAGT
TGAAAATCCCTTGTCAACACCTAGGTCTTATCACATCACAAGTTCCACCTCAGACTCTGCAGGGTGATCC
AACAACCTTAATAGAAACATTATTGTTAAAGGACAGCATTAGTTCACAGTCAAACAAGCAAGATTGAGAA
TTAACCTTGGTTTTGAACTTGAACACTTAGGGGATTGAAGATTCAACAACCCTAAAGCTTGGGGTAAAAC
ATTGGAAATAGTTAAAAGACAAATTGCTCGGAATCACAAAATTCCGAGTATGTCTCATATGATGGTGAGC
AAGGGCGAGGAGCTGTTCACCGGGGTGGTGCCCATCCTGGTCGAGCTGGACGGCGACGTAAACGGCCACA
AGTTCAGCGTGTCCGGCGAGGGCGAGGGCGATGCCACCTACGGCAAGCTGACCCTGAAGTTCATCTGCAC
CACCGGCAAGCTGCCCGTGCCCTGGCCCACCCTCGTGACCACCCTGACCTACGGCGTGCAGTGCTTCAGC
CGCTACCCCGACCACATGAAGCAGCACGACTTCTTCAAGTCCGCCATGCCCGAAGGCTACGTCCAGGAGC
GCACCATCTTCTTCAAGGACGACGGCAACTACAAGACCCGCGCCGAGGTGAAGTTCGAGGGCGACACCCT
GGTGAACCGCATCGAGCTGAAGGGCATCGACTTCAAGGAGGACGGCAACATCCTGGGGCACAAGCTGGAG
TACAACTACAACAGCCACAACGTCTATATCATGGCCGACAAGCAGAAGAACGGCATCAAGGTGAACTTCA
AGATCCGCCACAACATCGAGGACGGCAGCGTGCAGCTCGCCGACCACTACCAGCAGAACACCCCCATCGG
CGACGGCCCCGTGCTGCTGCCCGACAACCACTACCTGAGCACCCAGTCCGCCCTGAGCAAAGACCCCAAC
GAGAAGCGCGATCACATGGTCCTGCTGGAGTTCGTGACCGCCGCCGGGATCACTCTCGGCATGGACGAGC
TGTACAAGTAAGCGGCCGCATAGTATCCTGATACTTGCAAAGGTTGGTTATTAACATACAGATTATAAAA
AACTCATAAATTGCTCTCATACATCATATTGATCTAATCTCAATAAACAACTATTTAAATAACGAAAGGA
GTCCCTATATTATATACTATATTTAGCCTCTCTCCCTGCGTGATAATCAAAAAATTCACAATGCAGCATG
TGTGACATATTACTGCCGCAATGAATTTAACGCAACATAATAAACTCTGCACTCTTTATAATTAAGCTTT
AACGAAAGGTCTGGGCTCATATTGTTATTGATATAATAATGTTGTATCAATATCCTGTCAGATGGAATAG
TGTTTTGGTTGATAACACAACTTCTTAAAACAAAATTGATCTTTAAGATTAAGTTTTTTATAATTATCAT
TACTTTAATTTGTCGTTTTAAAAACGGTGATAGCCTTAATCTTTGTGTAAAATAAGAGATTAGGTGTAAT
AACCTTAACATTTTTGTCTAGTAAGCTACTATTTCATACAGAATGATAAAATTAAAAGAAAAGGCAGGAC
TGTAAAATCAGAAATACCTTCTTTACAATATAGCAGACTAGATAATAATCTTCGTGTTAATGATAATTAA
GACATTGACCACGCTCATCAGAAGGCTCGCCAGAATAAACGTTGCAAAAAGGATTCCTGGAAAAATGGTC
GCACACAAAAATTTAAAAATAAATCTATTTCTTCTTTTTTGTGTGTCCACTATAGTGAGTCGTATTAACC
CGGGATCGATATCCCCCTGCATTAATGAATCGGCCAACGCGCGGGGAGAGGCGGTTTGCGTATTGGGCGC
TCTTCCGCTTCCTCGCTCACTGACTCGCTGCGCTCGGTCGTTCGGCTGCGGCGAGCGGTATCAGCTCACT
CAAAGGCGGTAATACGGTTATCCACAGAATCAGGGGATAACGCAGGAAAGAACATGTGAGCAAAAGGCCA
GCAAAAGGCCAGGAACCGTAAAAAGGCCGCGTTGCTGGCGTTTTTCCATAGGCTCCGCCCCCCTGACGAG
CATCACAAAAATCGACGCTCAAGTCAGAGGTGGCGAAACCCGACAGGACTATAAAGATACCAGGCGTTTC
CCCCTGGAAGCTCCCTCGTGCGCTCTCCTGTTCCGACCCTGCCGCTTACCGGATACCTGTCCGCCTTTCT
CCCTTCGGGAAGCGTGGCGCTTTCTCATAGCTCACGCTGTAGGTATCTCAGTTCGGTGTAGGTCGTTCGC
TCCAAGCTGGGCTGTGTGCACGAACCCCCCGTTCAGCCCGACCGCTGCGCCTTATCCGGTAACTATCGTC
TTGAGTCCAACCCGGTAAGACACGACTTATCGCCACTGGCAGCAGCCACTGGTAACAGGATTAGCAGAGC
GAGGTATGTAGGCGGTGCTACAGAGTTCTTGAAGTGGTGGCCTAACTACGGCTACACTAGAAGGACAGTA
TTTGGTATCTGCGCTCTGCTGAAGCCAGTTACCTTCGGAAAAAGAGTTGGTAGCTCTTGATCCGGCAAAC
AAACCACCGCTGGTAGCGGTGGTTTTTTTGTTTGCAAGCAGCAGATTACGCGCAGAAAAAAAGGATCTCA
AGAAGATCCTTTGATCTTTTCTACGGGGTCTGACGCTCAGTGGAACGAAAACTCACGTTAAGGGATTTTG
GTCATGAGATTATCAAAAAGGATCTTCACCTAGATCCTTTTAAATTAAAAATGAAGTTTTAAATCAATCT
AAAGTATATATGAGTAAACTTGGTCTGACAGTTACCAATGCTTAATCAGTGAGGCACCTATCTCAGCGAT
CTGTCTATTTCGTTCATCCATAGTTGCCTGACTCCCCGTCGTGTAGATAACTACGATACGGGAGGGCTTA
CCATCTGGCCCCAGTGCTGCAATGATACCGCGAGACCCACGCTCACCGGCTCCAGATTTATCAGCAATAA
ACCAGCCAGCCGGAAGGGCCGAGCGCAGAAGTGGTCCTGCAACTTTATCCGCCTCCATCCAGTCTATTAA
TTGTTGCCGGGAAGCTAGAGTAAGTAGTTCGCCAGTTAATAGTTTGCGCAACGTTGTTGCCATTGCTACA
GGCATCGTGGTGTCACGCTCGTCGTTTGGTATGGCTTCATTCAGCTCCGGTTCCCAACGATCAAGGCGAG
TTACATGATCCCCCATGTTGTGCAAAAAAGCGGTTAGCTCCTTCGGTCCTCCGATCGTTGTCAGAAGTAA
GTTGGCCGCAGTGTTATCACTCATGGTTATGGCAGCACTGCATAATTCTCTTACTGTCATGCCATCCGTA
AGATGCTTTTCTGTGACTGGTGAGTACTCAACCAAGTCATTCTGAGAATAGTGTATGCGGCGACCGAGTT
GCTCTTGCCCGGCGTCAATACGGGATAATACCGCGCCACATAGCAGAACTTTAAAAGTGCTCATCATTGG
AAAACGTTCTTCGGGGCGAAAACTCTCAAGGATCTTACCGCTGTTGAGATCCAGTTCGATGTAACCCACT
CGTGCACCCAACTGATCTTCAGCATCTTTTACTTTCACCAGCGTTTCTGGGTGAGCAAAAACAGGAAGGC
AAAATGCCGCAAAAAAGGGAATAAGGGCGACACGGAAATGTTGAATACTCATACTCTTCCTTTTTCAATA
TTATTGAAGCATTTATCAGGGTTATTGTCTCATGAGCGGATACATATTTGAATGTATTTAGAAAAATAAA
CAAATAGGGGTTCCGCGCACATTTCCCCGAAAAGTGCCACCTGACGTCTAAGAAACCATTATTATCATGA
CATTAACCTATAAAAATAGGCGTATCACGAGGCCCTTTCGTCTCGCGCGTTTCGGTGATGACGGTGAAAA
CCTCTGACACATGCAGCTCCCGGAGACGGTCACAGCTTGTCTGTAAGCGGATGCCGGGAGCAGACAAGCC
CGTCAGGGCGCGTCAGCGGGTGTTGGCGGGTGTCGGGGCTGGCTTAACTATGCGGCATCAGAGCAGATTG
TACTGAGAGTGCACCATATCGACGCTCTCCCTTATGCGACTCCTGCATTAAGAAGCAGCCCAGTAGTAGG
TTGAGGCCGTTGAGCACCGCCGCCGCAAGGAATGGTGCAAGGAGATGGCGCCCAACAGTCCCCCGGCCAC
GGGGCCTGCCACCATACCCACGCCGAAACAAGCGCTCATGAGCCCGAAGTGGCGAGCCCGATCTTCCCCA
TCGGTGATGTCGGCGATATAGGCGCCAGCAACCGCACCTGTGGCGCCGGTGATGCCGGCCACGATGCGTC
CGGCGTAGAGGATCTGGCTAGCGATGACCCTGCTGATTGGTTCGCTGACCATTTCCGGGGTGCGGAACGG
CGTTACCAGAAACTCAGAAGGTTCGTCCAACCAAACCGACTCTGACGGCAGTTTACGAGAGAGATGATAG
GGTCTGCTTCAGTAAGCCAGATGCTACACAATTAGGCTTGTACATATTGTCGTTAGAACGCGGCTACAAT
TAATACATAACCTTATGTATCATACACATACGATTTAGGTGACACTATAGAATACAAGCTTGCATGCCTG
CAGGTCGACTCTAGAGGATCTCGATCCGGATATAGTTCCTCCTTTCAGCAAAAAACCCCTCAAGACCCGT
TTAGAGGCCCCAAGGGGTTATGCTAGTTATTGCTCAGCGGTGGCAGCAGCCAACTCAGCTTCCTTTCGGG
CTTTGTTAGCAGCCGGATCCTTTTTTTTGAGCTCTCCCTTAGCCATCCGAGTGGACGACGTCCTCCTTCG
GATGCCCAGGTCGGACCGCGAGGAGGTGGAGATGCCATGCCGACCC
Features (pLannotate 1.2.2; 14 found; start..end, strand, type, name):
    482..1201    +  CDS            EGFP: the original enhanced GFP (Yang et al., 1996) mammalian codon-optimized
   1940..1957    -  promoter       T7 promoter (fragment): promoter for bacteriophage T7 RNA polymerase
   1977..2030    -  CDS            lacI (fragment): lac repressor; lacI; The lac repressor binds to the lac operator to inhibit transcription in E. coli. This inhibition can be relieved by adding lactose or isopropyl-β-D-thiogalactopyranoside (IPTG).
   2213..2801    -  rep_origin     ori: high-copy-number ColE1/pMB1/pBR322/pUC origin of replication
   2972..3832    -  CDS            AmpR: β-lactamase; bla; confers resistance to ampicillin, carbenicillin, and related antibiotics
   3833..3937    -  promoter       AmpR promoter: bla
   4032..4067    +  CDS            rop (fragment): Rop protein, which maintains plasmids at low copy number; rop
   4169..4219    +  misc_feature   bom (fragment): basis of mobility region from pBR322
   4219..4494    -  CDS            TcR (fragment): tetracycline efflux protein; tet; confers resistance to tetracycline
   4723..4741    +  promoter       SP6 promoter: promoter for bacteriophage SP6 RNA polymerase
   4746..4780    -  misc_feature   MCS (fragment): pUC18/19 multiple cloning site
   4809..4856    -  terminator     T7 terminator: transcription terminator for bacteriophage T7 RNA polymerase
   4864..4913    -  CDS            SET1 (fragment): solubility-enhancement tag derived from T7 phage gene 10B
   4926..1       -  ncRNA          HDV ribozyme (across the origin): Accession: RF00094 - Hepatitis delta virus ribozyme
