[The description below was written by a language model from this plasmid's Addgene catalogue record and pLannotate feature annotations shown in this document.]
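Description:
p2,0_3E5E_eGFP is a 5,016 bp T7-driven transcription plasmid that encodes an Ebola virus minigenome carrying an eGFP reporter. It is built on the p2,0 backbone (about 3.1 kb), which is propagated in E. coli through a high-copy ColE1/pUC-type origin and selected with ampicillin via the β-lactamase gene and its own promoter. The annotation also picks up short remnants of lacI, rop, bom and the tetracycline resistance gene, along with an SP6 promoter and a partial pUC multiple cloning site. These appear to be non-functional leftovers of the vector's pBR322-type ancestry rather than working parts of the design.

The payload is the 1,939 bp "3E5E eGFP minigenome" insert, cloned between RsrII and XmaI sites. The name implies Ebola virus 3′ and 5′ genome ends flanking the reporter, although the feature table annotates only the EGFP coding sequence within the insert and does not mark the viral leader, trailer or gene start/stop signals. The T7 promoter, hepatitis delta virus ribozyme and T7 terminator all lie on the minus strand while EGFP lies on the plus strand, so the T7 transcript carries the reporter in antisense orientation, consistent with a negative-sense genome analogue. The ribozyme, sitting just downstream of the insert in the direction of transcription, self-cleaves to generate a precise RNA 3′ end, and the terminator follows it. In such systems the transcript yields GFP only when T7 RNA polymerase and the viral nucleocapsid and polymerase proteins are supplied in trans to encapsidate, replicate and transcribe the RNA. Fluorescence therefore serves as a readout of Ebola virus replication and transcription without the need for infectious virus.
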