Addgene plasmid #69359: p2,0_3E5E_eGFP
Purpose: Encodes for Ebola Minigenome with eGFP reporter gene under control of a T7 RNA polymerase promoter
Depositing lab: Elke Mühlberger. Depositing organization: Boston University Medical Campus. Publication: Recombinant Marburg virus expressing EGFP allows rapid screening of virus growth and real-time visualization of virus spread. Schmidt KM, Schumann M, Olejnik J, Krahling V, Muhlberger E. J Infect Dis. 2011 Nov;204 Suppl 3:S861-70. doi: 10.1093/infdis/jir308. PubMed 21987762.
Backbone
  Vector backbone: p2,0
  Backbone manufacturer: Andrew Ball, University of Alabama at Birmingham
  Backbone size w/o insert (bp): 3077
  Total vector size (bp): 5016
  Vector type: T7
Growth in bacteria
  Bacterial resistance: Ampicillin, 100 μg/mL
  Growth temperature: 37°C
  Growth strain: DH5alpha
  Copy number: Unknown
Gene/Insert
  Gene/Insert name: 3E5E eGFP minigenome
  Insert size (bp): 1939
  Promoter: T7
  Cloning method: Restriction Enzyme; 5′ cloning site RsRII (not destroyed); 3′ cloning site XmaI (not destroyed)
  Sequencing primers: 5′ ATT GTA TGG GAT CTG ATC TGG; 3′ GCC AAC TCA GCT TCC TTT CGG
Terms and licenses: Academic/Nonprofit Terms; Industry Terms: Not Available to Industry
How to cite: p2,0_3E5E_eGFP was a gift from Elke Mühlberger (Addgene plasmid # 69359 ; http://n2t.net/addgene:69359 ; RRID:Addgene_69359)
