>Addgene plasmid #69359 | p2,0_3E5E_eGFP | addgene partial sequence | sequence record 131096 | L4440 5'-AGCGAGTCAGTGAGCGAG-3'
CGCGCGTTGGCCGATTCATTAATGCAGGGGGATATCGATCCCGGGTTAATACGACTCACTATAGTGGACA
CACAAAAAAGAAGAAATAGATTTATTTTTAAATTTTTGTGTGCGACCATTTTTCCAGGAATCCTTTTTGC
AACGTTTATTCTGGCGAGCCTTCTGATGAGCGTGGTCAATGTCTTAATTATCATTAACACGAAGATTATT
ATCTAGTCTGCTATATTGTAAAGAAGGTATTTCTGATTTTACAGTCCTGCCTTTTCTTTTAATTTTATCA
TTCTGTATGAAATAGTAGCTTACTAGACAAAAATGTTAAGGTTATTACACCTAATCTCTTATTTTACACA
AAGATTAAGGCTATCACCGTTTTTAAAACGACAAATTAAAGTAATGATAATTATAAAAAACTTAATCTTA
AAGATCAATTTTGTTTTAAGAAGTTGTGTTATCAACCAAAACACTATTCCATCTGACAGGATATTGATAC
AACATTATTATATCAATAACAATATGAGCCCAGACCTTTCGTTAAAGCTTAATTATAAAGAGTGCAGAGT
TTATTATGTTGCGTTAAATTCATTGCGGCAGTAATATGTCACACATGCTGCATTGTGAATTTTTTGATTA
TCACGCAGGGAGAGAGGCTAAATATAGTATATAATATAGGGACTCCTTTCGTTATTTAAATAGTTGTTTA
TTGAGATTAGATCAATATGATGTATGAGAGCAATTTATGAGTTTTTTATAATCTGTATGTTAATAACCAA
CCTTTGCAAGTATCAG
