>Addgene plasmid #69359 | p2,0_3E5E_eGFP | addgene partial sequence | sequence record 131097 | EGFP-C 5'-CATGGTCCTGCTGGAGTTCGTG-3'
GACGAGCTGTACAAGTAAGCGGCCGCATAGTATCCTGATACTTGCAAAGGTTGGTTATTAACATACAGAT
TATAAAAAACTCATAAATTGCTCTCATACATCATATTGATCTAATCTCAATAAACAACTATTTAAATAAC
GAAAGGAGTCCCTATATTATATACTATATTTAGCCTCTCTCCCTGCGTGATAATCAAAAAATTCACAATG
CAGCATGTGTGACATATTACTGCCGCAATGAATTTAACGCAACATAATAAACTCTGCACTCTTTATAATT
AAGCTTTAACGAAAGGTCTGGGCTCATATTGTTATTGATATAATAATGTTGTATCAATATCCTGTCAGAT
GGAATAGTGTTTTGGTTGATAACACAACTTCTTAAAACAAAATTGATCTTTAAGATTAAGTTTTTTATAA
TTATCATTACTTTAATTTGTCGTTTTAAAAACGGTGATAGCCTTAATCTTTGTGTAAAATAAGAGATTAG
GTGTAATAACCTTAACATTTTTGTCTAGTAAGCTACTATTTCATACAGAATGATAAAATTAAAAGAAAAG
GCAGGACTGTAAAATCAGAAATACCTTCTTTACAATATAGCAGACTAGATAATAATCTTCGTGTTAATGA
TAATTAAGACATTGACCACGCTCATCAGAAGGCTCGCCAGAATAAACGTTGCAAAAAGGATTCCTGGAAA
AATGGTCGCACACAAAAATTTAAAAATAAATCTATTTCTTCTTTTTTGTGTGTCCACTATAGTGAGTCGT
ATTAACCCGGGATCGATATCCC
